>Addgene plasmid #21877 | pGSTag | addgene full sequence | sequence record 333897 | Addgene NGS Result
AGCTTATCGACTGCACGGTGCACCAATGCTTCTGGCGTCAGGCAGCCATCGGAAGCTGTGGTATGGCTGT
GCAGGTCGTAAATCACTGCATAATTCGTGTCGCTCAAGGCGCACTCCCGTTCTGGATAATGTTTTTTGCG
CCGACATCATAACGGTTCTGGCAAATATTCTGAAATGAGCTGTTGACAATTAATCATCGGCTCGTATAAT
GTGTGGAATTGTGAGCGGATAACAATTTCACACAGGAAACAGTATTCATGTCCCCTATACTAGGTTATTG
GAAAATTAAGGGCCTTGTGCAACCCACTCGACTTCTTTTGGAATATCTTGAAGAAAAATATGAAGAGCAT
TTGTATGAGCGCGATGAAGGTGATAAATGGCGAAACAAAAAGTTTGAATTGGGTTTGGAGTTTCCCAATC
TTCCTTATTATATTGATGGTGATGTTAAATTAACACAGTCTATGGCCATCATACGTTATATAGCTGACAA
GCACAACATGTTGGGTGGTTGTCCAAAAGAGCGTGCAGAGATTTCAATGCTTGAAGGAGCGGTTTTGGAT
ATTAGATACGGTGTTTCGAGAATTGCATATAGTAAAGACTTTGAAACTCTCAAAGTTGATTTTCTTAGCA
AGCTACCTGAAATGCTGAAAATGTTCGAAGATCGTTTATGTCATAAAACATATTTAAATGGTGATCATGT
AACCCATCCTGACTTCATGTTGTATGACGCTCTTGATGTTGTTTTATACATGGACCCAATGTGCCTGGAT
GCGTTCCCAAAATTAGTTTGTTTTAAAAAACGTATTGAAGCTATCCCACAAATTGATAAGTACTTGAAAT
CCAGCAAGTATATAGCATGGCCTTTGCAGGGCTGGCAAGCCACGTTTGGTGGTGGCGACCATCCTCCAAA
ATCGGATCTGGTTCCGCGTGGATCTGCAGAACGTCGCGAAATTCTGAGCCGTCGTCCGAGTTACCGTAAA
GGATCCCCGGGAATTTCCGGTGGTGGTGGTGGAATTCTAGACTCCATGGGTCGACTCGAGCTCAAGCTTA
ATTCATCGTGACTGACTGACGATCTGCCTCGCGCGTTTCGGTGATGACGGTGAAAACCTCTGACACATGC
AGCTCCCGGAGACGGTCACAGCTTGTCTGTAAGCGGATGCCGGGAGCAGACAAGCCCGTCAGGGCGCGTC
AGCGGGTGTTGGCGGGTGTCGGGGCGCAGCCATGACCCAGTCACGTAGCGATAGCGGAGTGTATAATTCT
TGAAGACGAAAGGGCCTCGTGATACGCCTATTTTTATAGGTTAATGTCATGATAATAATGGTTTCTTAGA
CGTCAGGTGGCACTTTTCGGGGAAATGTGCGCGGAACCCCTATTTGTTTATTTTTCTAAATACATTCAAA
TATGTATCCGCTCATGAGACAATAACCCTGATAAATGCTTCAATAATATTGAAAAAGGAAGAGTATGAGT
ATTCAACATTTCCGTGTCGCCCTTATTCCCTTTTTTGCGGCATTTTGCCTTCCTGTTTTTGCTCACCCAG
AAACGCTGGTGAAAGTAAAAGATGCTGAAGATCAGTTGGGTGCACGAGTGGGTTACATCGAACTGGATCT
CAACAGCGGTAAGATCCTTGAGAGTTTTCGCCCCGAAGAACGTTTTCCAATGATGAGCACTTTTAAAGTT
CTGCTATGTGGCGCGGTATTATCCCGTGTTGACGCCGGGCAAGAGCAACTCGGTCGCCGCATACACTATT
CTCAGAATGACTTGGTTGAGTACTCACCAGTCACAGAAAAGCATCTTACGGATGGCATGACAGTAAGAGA
ATTATGCAGTGCTGCCATAACCATGAGTGATAACACTGCGGCCAACTTACTTCTGACAACGATCGGAGGA
CCGAAGGAGCTAACCGCTTTTTTGCACAACATGGGGGATCATGTAACTCGCCTTGATCGTTGGGAACCGG
AGCTGAATGAAGCCATACCAAACGACGAGCGTGACACCACGATGCCTGCAGCAATGGCAACAACGTTGCG
CAAACTATTAACTGGCGAACTACTTACTCTAGCTTCCCGGCAACAATTAATAGACTGGATGGAGGCGGAT
AAAGTTGCAGGACCACTTCTGCGCTCGGCCCTTCCGGCTGGCTGGTTTATTGCTGATAAATCTGGAGCCG
GTGAGCGTGGGTCTCGCGGTATCATTGCAGCACTGGGGCCAGATGGTAAGCCCTCCCGTATCGTAGTTAT
CTACACGACGGGGAGTCAGGCAACTATGGATGAACGAAATAGACAGATCGCTGAGATAGGTGCCTCACTG
ATTAAGCATTGGTAACTGTCAGACCAAGTTTACTCATATATACTTTAGATTGATTTAAAACTTCATTTTT
AATTTAAAAGGATCTAGGTGAAGATCCTTTTTGATAATCTCATGACCAAAATCCCTTAACGTGAGTTTTC
GTTCCACTGAGCGTCAGACCCCGTAGAAAAGATCAAAGGATCTTCTTGAGATCCTTTTTTTCTGCGCGTA
ATCTGCTGCTTGCAAACAAAAAAACCACCGCTACCAGCGGTGGTTTGTTTGCCGGATCAAGAGCTACCAA
CTCTTTTTCCGAAGGTAACTGGCTTCAGCAGAGCGCAGATACCAAATACTGTCCTTCTAGTGTAGCCGTA
GTTAGGCCACCACTTCAAGAACTCTGTAGCACCGCCTACATACCTCGCTCTGCTAATCCTGTTACCAGTG
GCTGCTGCCAGTGGCGATAAGTCGTGTCTTACCGGGTTGGACTCAAGACGATAGTTACCGGATAAGGCGC
AGCGGTCGGGCTGAACGGGGGGTTCGTGCACACAGCCCAGCTTGGAGCGAACGACCTACACCGAACTGAG
ATACCTACAGCGTGAGCTATGAGAAAGCGCCACGCTTCCCGAAGGGAGAAAGGCGGACAGGTATCCGGTA
AGCGGCAGGGTCGGAACAGGAGAGCGCACGAGGGAGCTTCCAGGGGGAAACGCCTGGTATCTTTATAGTC
CTGTCGGGTTTCGCCACCTCTGACTTGAGCGTCGATTTTTGTGATGCTCGTCAGGGGGGCGGAGCCTATG
GAAAAACGCCAGCAACGCGGCCTTTTTACGGTTCCTGGCCTTTTGCTGGCCTTTTGCTCACATGTTCTTT
CCTGCGTTATCCCCTGATTCTGTGGATAACCGTATTACCGCCTTTGAGTGAGCTGATACCGCTCGCCGCA
GCCGAACGACCGAGCGCAGCGAGTCAGTGAGCGAGGAAGCGGAAGAGCGCCTGATGCGGTATTTTCTCCT
TACGCATCTGTGCGGTATTTCACACCGCATAAATTCCGACACCATCGAATGGTGCAAAACCTTTCGCGGT
ATGGCATGATAGCGCCCGGAAGAGAGTCAATTCAGGGTGGTGAATGTGAAACCAGTAACGTTATACGATG
TCGCAGAGTATGCCGGTGTCTCTTATCAGACCGTTTCCCGCGTGGTGAACCAGGCCAGCCACGTTTCTGC
GAAAACGCGGGAAAAAGTGGAAGCGGCGATGGCGGAGCTGAATTACATTCCCAACCGCGTGGCACAACAA
CTGGCGGGCAAACAGTCGTTGCTGATTGGCGTTGCCACCTCCAGTCTGGCCCTGCACGCGCCGTCGCAAA
TTGTCGCGGCGATTAAATCTCGCGCCGATCAACTGGGTGCCAGCGTGGTGGTGTCGATGGTAGAACGAAG
CGGCGTCGAAGCCTGTAAAGCGGCGGTGCACAATCTTCTCGCGCAACGCGTCAGTGGGCTGATCATTAAC
TATCCGCTGGATGACCAGGATGCCATTGCTGTGGAAGCTGCCTGCACTAATGTTCCGGCGTTATTTCTTG
ATGTCTCTGACCAGACACCCATCAACAGTATTATTTTCTCCCATGAAGACGGTACGCGACTGGGCGTGGA
GCATCTGGTCGCATTGGGTCACCAGCAAATCGCGCTGTTAGCGGGCCCATTAAGTTCTGTCTCGGCGCGT
CTGCGTCTGGCTGGCTGGCATAAATATCTCACTCGCAATCAAATTCAGCCGATAGCGGAACGGGAAGGCG
ACTGGAGTGCCATGTCCGGTTTTCAACAAACCATGCAAATGCTGAATGAGGGCATCGTTCCCACTGCGAT
GCTGGTTGCCAACGATCAGATGGCGCTGGGCGCAATGCGCGCCATTACCGAGTCCGGGCTGCGCGTTGGT
GCGGATATCTCGGTAGTGGGATACGACGATACCGAAGACAGCTCATGTTATATCCCGCCGTCAACCACCA
TCAAACAGGATTTTCGCCTGCTGGGGCAAACCAGCGTGGACCGCTTGCTGCAACTCTCTCAGGGCCAGGC
GGTGAAGGGCAATCAGCTGTTGCCCGTCTCACTGGTGAAAAGAAAAACCACCCTGGCGCCCAATACGCAA
ACCGCCTCTCCCCGCGCGTTGGCCGATTCATTAATGCAGCTGGCACGACAGGTTTCCCGACTGGAAAGCG
GGCAGTGAGCGCAACGCAATTAATGTGAGTTAGCTCACTCATTAGGCACCCCAGGCTTTACACTTTATGC
TTCCGGCTCGTATGTTGTGTGGAATTGTGAGCGGATAACAATTTCACACAGGAAACAGCTATGACCATGA
TTACGGATTCACTGGCCGTCGTTTTACAACGTCGTGACTGGGAAAACCCTGGCGTTACCCAACTTAATCG
CCTTGCAGCACATCCCCCTTTCGCCAGCTGGCGTAATAGCGAAGAGGCCCGCACCGATCGCCCTTCCCAA
CAGTTGCGCAGCCTGAATGGCGAATGGCGCTTTGCCTGGTTTCCGGCACCAGAAGCGGTGCCGGAAAGCT
GGCTGGAGTGCGATCTTCCTGAGGCCGATACTGTCGTCGTCCCCTCAAACTGGCAGATGCACGGTTACGA
TGCGCCCATCTACACCAACGTAACCTATCCCATTACGGTCAATCCGCCGTTTGTTCCCACGGAGAATCCG
ACGGGTTGTTACTCGCTCACATTTAATGTTGATGAAAGCTGGCTACAGGAAGGCCAGACGCGAATTATTT
TTGATGGCGTTGGAATT
Features (pLannotate 1.2.2; 16 found; start..end, strand, type, name):
    183..211     +  promoter       tac promoter: strong E. coli promoter; hybrid between the trp and lac UV5 promoters
    219..235     +  protein_bind   lac operator: The lac repressor binds to the lac operator to inhibit transcription in E. coli. This inhibition can be relieved by adding lactose or isopropyl-β-D-thiogalactopyranoside (IPTG). lac repressor encoded by lacI
    258..911     +  CDS            GST26_SCHJA: Experimental evidence at protein level: Swiss-Prot protein existence level 1. GST isoenzymes appear to play a central role in the parasite detoxification system. Other functions are also suspected including a role in increasing the solubility of haematin in the parasite gut. From Schistosoma japonicum (Blood fluke).
   1074..1113    +  CDS            rop (fragment): Rop protein, which maintains plasmids at low copy number; rop
   1215..1255    +  misc_feature   bom (fragment): basis of mobility region from pBR322
   1360..1464    +  promoter       AmpR promoter: bla
   1465..2325    +  CDS            AmpR: β-lactamase; bla; confers resistance to ampicillin, carbenicillin, and related antibiotics
   2496..3084    +  rep_origin     ori: high-copy-number ColE1/pMB1/pBR322/pUC origin of replication
   3270..3321    -  misc_feature   bom (fragment): basis of mobility region from pBR322
   3328..3405    +  promoter       lacIq promoter: lacI (mutant); In the lacIq allele, a single base change in the promoter boosts expression of the lacI gene about 10-fold.
   3406..4488    +  CDS            lacI: lac repressor; lacI; The lac repressor binds to the lac operator to inhibit transcription in E. coli. This inhibition can be relieved by adding lactose or isopropyl-β-D-thiogalactopyranoside (IPTG).
   4501..4522    +  protein_bind   CAP binding site: CAP binding activates transcription in the presence of cAMP. E. coli catabolite activator protein
   4537..4567    +  promoter       lac promoter: promoter for the E. coli lac operon
   4575..4591    +  protein_bind   lac operator: The lac repressor binds to the lac operator to inhibit transcription in E. coli. This inhibition can be relieved by adding lactose or isopropyl-β-D-thiogalactopyranoside (IPTG). lac repressor encoded by lacI
   4611..4784    +  CDS            lacZα: LacZα fragment of β-galactosidase; lacZ fragment
   5048..107     -  CDS            yciV (fragment) (across the origin): RNAAM_ECOLI - Also known as trpH From Escherichia coli (strain K12).
