[The description below was written by a language model from this plasmid's Addgene catalogue record and pLannotate feature annotations shown in this document.]
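Description:
pGSTag is an empty bacterial expression backbone of about 5.06 kb, derived from the pGEX family and designed for producing recombinant proteins in E. coli as N-terminal glutathione S-transferase fusions. It replicates from a high-copy ColE1/pMB1-type origin and is selected with ampicillin through the bla (β-lactamase) gene driven by its own promoter. Short fragments of rop and of the pBR322 basis-of-mobility region are also annotated; these are remnants of the parental backbone rather than functional elements.

Expression is driven by the strong hybrid tac promoter followed by a lac operator, upstream of the Schistosoma japonicum 26 kDa GST coding sequence. The plasmid carries its own lacI gene under the lacIq promoter, so abundant lac repressor keeps the tac promoter off until it is induced with IPTG, independent of the host's repressor status. A lac promoter/operator, CAP site and lacZα fragment lie downstream of lacI, along with a small yciV (trpH) fragment spanning the sequence origin. Both are typical pGEX carry-over sequences.

According to the depositor, the distinguishing feature is a protein kinase A phosphorylation site attached to the GST tag. This site is not annotated separately in the feature table, and its exact position relative to the cloning sites is not stated. No insert is present, and a gene of interest is introduced by restriction cloning downstream of GST. The associated publication title indicates that the vector is meant for enzymatic labeling of recombinant proteins. The fusion can presumably be purified through its GST moiety and then labeled at the kinase site, for example to make probes for interaction studies.
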