Addgene plasmid #21877: pGSTag
Purpose: (Empty Backbone)
Depositing lab: David Ron. Depositing organization: NYU Grossman School of Medicine. Publication: pGSTag--a versatile bacterial expression plasmid for enzymatic labeling of recombinant proteins. Ron D, Dressler H. Biotechniques. 1992 Dec . 13(6):866-9. PubMed 1476738.
Backbone
  Vector backbone: pGEX
  Backbone size (bp): 5056
  Vector type: Bacterial Expression
Growth in bacteria
  Bacterial resistance: Ampicillin, 100 μg/mL
  Growth temperature: 37°C
  Growth strain: DH5alpha
  Copy number: High Copy
Gene/Insert
  Gene/Insert name: None
  Tag / fusion protein: GST (N terminal on backbone)
  Cloning method: Restriction Enzyme
  Sequencing primers: 5′ pGEX-5; 3′ pGEX-3
Terms and licenses: Academic/Nonprofit Terms; Industry Terms: Not Available to Industry
Depositor comments: Bacterial expression plasmid for GST tagged with a PKA phosphorylation site.
How to cite: pGSTag was a gift from David Ron (Addgene plasmid # 21877 ; http://n2t.net/addgene:21877 ; RRID:Addgene_21877)
