>Addgene plasmid #21877 | pGSTag | addgene partial sequence | sequence record 27673 | 21877 with pGEX-3
CGCGAGGCAGANCGTCAGTCAGTCACGATGAATTAAGCTTGAGCTCGAGTCGACCCATGGAGTCTAGAAT
TCCACCACCACCACCGGAAATTCCCGGGGATCCTTTACGGTAACTCGGACGACGGCTCAGAATTTCGCGA
CGTTCTGCAGATCCACGCGGAACCAGATCCGATTTTGGAGGATGGTCGCCACCACCAAACGTGGCTTGCC
AGCCCTGCAAAGGCCATGCTATATACTTGCTGGATTTCAAGTACTTATCAATTTGTGGGATAGCTTCAAT
ACGTTTTTTAAAACAAACTAATTTTGGGAACGCATCCAGGCACATTGGGTCCATGTATAAAACAACATCA
AGAGCGTCATACAACATGAAGTCAGGATGGGTTACATGATCACCATTTAAATATGTTTTATGACATAAAC
GATCTTCGAACATTTTCAGCATTTCAGGTAGCTTGCTAAGAAAATCAACTTTGAGAGTTTCAAAGTCTTT
ACTATATGCAATTCTCGAAACACCGTATCTAATATCCAAAACCGCTCCTTCAAGCATTGAAATCTCTGCA
CGCTCTTTTGGACAACCACCCAACATGTTGTGCTTGTCAGCTATATAACGTATGATGGCCATAGACTGTG
TTAATTTAACATCACCATCAANATAATN
